Addgene plasmid #215638: pGAL4-DBD-CEBPa_WT(N)-FUSNxs
Purpose: For overexpression of Gal4-DBD CEBPa WT(N) FUSNxs
Depositing lab: Denes Hnisz. Depositing organization: Max Planck Institute for Molecular Genetics. Publication: An activity-specificity trade-off encoded in human transcription factors. Naderi J, Magalhaes AP, Kibar G, Stik G, Zhang Y, Mackowiak SD, Wieler HM, Rossi F, Buschow R, Christou-Kent M, Alcoverro-Bertran M, Graf T, Vingron M, Hnisz D. Nat Cell Biol. 2024 Aug;26(8):1309-1321. doi: 10.1038/s41556-024-01411-0. Epub 2024 Jul 5. PubMed 38969762.
Backbone
  Vector backbone: pGAL4-DBD-MCS
  Vector type: Mammalian Expression
Growth in bacteria
  Bacterial resistance: Ampicillin, 100 μg/mL
  Growth temperature: 37°C
  Growth strain: DH5alpha
  Copy number: High Copy
Gene/Insert
  Gene/Insert name: CEBPa(N) FUSNxs
  Species: H. sapiens (human)
  Entrez Gene: CEBPA (a.k.a. C/EBP-alpha, CEBP)
  Cloning method: Gibson Cloning
Terms and licenses: Academic/Nonprofit Terms; Industry Terms: Not Available to Industry
How to cite: pGAL4-DBD-CEBPa_WT(N)-FUSNxs was a gift from Denes Hnisz (Addgene plasmid # 215638 ; http://n2t.net/addgene:215638 ; RRID:Addgene_215638)
