[The description below was written by a language model from this plasmid's Addgene catalogue record and pLannotate feature annotations shown in this document.]
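Description:
pGAL4-DBD-CEBPa_WT(N)-FUSNxs is a 6.4 kb mammalian expression plasmid built on the pGAL4-DBD-MCS backbone, which has the layout of a pcDNA3-style vector. It is propagated in E. coli from a high-copy ColE1/pUC-type origin with ampicillin selection (AmpR under its own bla promoter). It also carries an f1 origin for single-stranded DNA production. An SV40 early promoter drives a neomycin/kanamycin phosphotransferase gene followed by the SV40 polyadenylation signal, which would allow G418 selection of transfected mammalian cells. The short LTR, ble, lacI and bom annotations are only partial matches and appear to be backbone remnants rather than functional parts.

The payload is a single fusion reading frame expressed from the CMV immediate-early enhancer and promoter and terminated by the bovine growth hormone poly(A) signal. T7 and SP6 promoters flank the cassette and can serve for in vitro transcription or as sequencing primer sites. The coding region starts with the DNA-binding domain of yeast GAL4, followed by a fragment of human CEBPA, which the name indicates is the wild-type N-terminal portion. This is joined directly to a short fragment of human FUS, labelled "FUSNxs" in the name; the record does not define its boundaries beyond the annotated coordinates. The insert was assembled by Gibson cloning.

The stated purpose is overexpression of this GAL4-DBD fusion. Such constructs are typically co-transfected with a reporter carrying GAL4 binding sites, so that the tethered sequence can be tested for transactivation. That use fits the associated study of activity and specificity in human transcription factors, although the record does not name a specific reporter or assay.
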