Features (pLannotate 1.2.2; 23 found; start..end, strand, type, name):
      1..380     +  enhancer       CMV enhancer: human cytomegalovirus immediate early enhancer
    381..584     +  promoter       CMV promoter: human cytomegalovirus (CMV) immediate early promoter
    580..613     +  LTR            5' LTR (truncated) (fragment): truncated 5' long terminal repeat (LTR) from HIV-1
    629..647     +  promoter       T7 promoter: promoter for bacteriophage T7 RNA polymerase
    710..1150    +  CDS            GAL4 DNA binding domain: DNA binding domain of the GAL4 transcriptional activator; Saccharomyces cerevisiae GAL4 (truncated)
   1262..1516    +  CDS            CEBPA (fragment): CEBPA_HUMAN - Also known as CEBP From Homo sapiens (Human).
   1517..1660    +  CDS            FUS (fragment): FUS_HUMAN - Also known as TLS. Experimental evidence at protein level: Swiss-Prot protein existence level 1. DNA/RNA-binding protein that plays a role in various cellular processes such as transcription regulation, RNA splicing, RNA transport, DNA repair and damage response (PubMed:27731383). Binds to nascent pre-mRNAs and acts as a molecular mediator between RNA polymerase II and U1 small nuclear ribonucleoprotein thereby coupling transcription and splicing (PubMed:26124092). Binds also its own pre- mRNA and autoregulates its expression; this autoregulation mechanism is mediated by non-sense-
   1695..1713    -  promoter       SP6 promoter: promoter for bacteriophage SP6 RNA polymerase
   1739..1963    +  polyA_signal   bGH poly(A) signal: bovine growth hormone polyadenylation signal
   1967..1988    +  promoter       SV40 promoter (fragment): SV40 enhancer and early promoter
   2009..2437    +  rep_origin     f1 ori (sequence partly withheld): f1 bacteriophage origin of replication; arrow indicates direction of (+) strand synthesis
   2451..2780    +  promoter       SV40 promoter: SV40 enhancer and early promoter
   2847..3638    +  CDS            neo: KKA2_KLEPN - Also known as kan, nptII. Experimental evidence at protein level: Swiss-Prot protein existence level 1. Resistance to kanamycin, neomycin, paromomycin, ribostamycin, butirosin and gentamicin B. From Klebsiella pneumoniae.
   3662..3820    +  CDS            ble (fragment): BLE_KLEPN - Experimental evidence at protein level: Swiss-Prot protein existence level 1. Binding protein with a strong affinity to the bleomycin family of antibiotics. Binds to CL990; an antimitotic-antibiotic compound. From Klebsiella pneumoniae.
   3815..3936    +  polyA_signal   SV40 poly(A) signal: SV40 polyadenylation signal
   4009..4025    -  protein_bind   lac operator: The lac repressor binds to the lac operator to inhibit transcription in E. coli. This inhibition can be relieved by adding lactose or isopropyl-β-D-thiogalactopyranoside (IPTG). lac repressor encoded by lacI
   4033..4063    -  promoter       lac promoter: promoter for the E. coli lac operon
   4078..4099    -  protein_bind   CAP binding site: CAP binding activates transcription in the presence of cAMP. E. coli catabolite activator protein
   4112..4204    -  CDS            lacI (fragment): lac repressor; lacI; The lac repressor binds to the lac operator to inhibit transcription in E. coli. This inhibition can be relieved by adding lactose or isopropyl-β-D-thiogalactopyranoside (IPTG).
   4387..4975    -  rep_origin     ori: high-copy-number ColE1/pMB1/pBR322/pUC origin of replication
   5146..6006    -  CDS            AmpR: β-lactamase; bla; confers resistance to ampicillin, carbenicillin, and related antibiotics
   6007..6111    -  promoter       AmpR promoter: bla
   6170..6222    -  misc_feature   bom (fragment): basis of mobility region from pBR322
>Addgene plasmid #215638 | pGAL4-DBD-CEBPa_WT(N)-FUSNxs | addgene full sequence | sequence record 427346 | Addgene NGS Result
GACATTGATTATTGACTAGTTATTAATAGTAATCAATTACGGGGTCATTAGTTCATAGCCCATATATGGA
GTTCCGCGTTACATAACTTACGGTAAATGGCCCGCCTGGCTGACCGCCCAACGACCCCCGCCCATTGACG
TCAATAATGACGTATGTTCCCATAGTAACGCCAATAGGGACTTTCCATTGACGTCAATGGGTGGAGTATT
TACGGTAAACTGCCCACTTGGCAGTACATCAAGTGTATCATATGCCAAGTACGCCCCCTATTGACGTCAA
TGACGGTAAATGGCCCGCCTGGCATTATGCCCAGTACATGACCTTATGGGACTTTCCTACTTGGCAGTAC
ATCTACGTATTAGTCATCGCTATTACCATGGTGATGCGGTTTTGGCAGTACATCAATGGGCGTGGATAGC
GGTTTGACTCACGGGGATTTCCAAGTCTCCACCCCATTGACGTCAATGGGAGTTTGTTTTGGCACCAAAA
TCAACGGGACTTTCCAAAATGTCGTAACAACTCCGCCCCATTGACGCAAATGGGCGGTAGGCGTGTACGG
TGGGAGGTCTATATAAGCAGAGCTCTCTGGCTAACTAGAGAACCCACTGCTTACTGGCTTATCGAAATTA
ATACGACTCACTATAGGGAGACCCAAGCTTGGTACCGAGCTCGGATCCACTAGTAACGGCCGCCAGTGTG
CTGGAATTCATGAAGCTACTGTCTTCTATCGAACAAGCATGCGATATTTGCCGACTTAAAAAGCTCAAGT
GCTCCAAAGAAAAACCGAAGTGCGCCAAGTGTCTGAAGAACAACTGGGAGTGTCGCTACTCTCCCAAAAC
CAAAAGGTCTCCGCTGACTAGGGCACATCTGACAGAAGTGGAATCAAGGCTAGAAAGACTGGAACAGCTA
TTTCTACTGATTTTTCCTCGAGAAGACCTTGACATGATTTTGAAAATGGATTCTTTACAGGATATAAAAG
CATTGTTAACAGGATTATTTGTACAAGATAATGTGAATAAAGATGCCGTCACAGATAGATTGGCTTCAGT
GGAGACTGATATGCCTCTAACATTGAGACAGCATAGAATAAGTGCGACATCATCATCGGAAGAGAGTAGT
AACAAAGGTCAAAGACAGTTGACTGTATCGGCGATAATGCGCGGGCGCGGGCGAGCAGGGTCTCCGGGTG
GGCGGCGGAGGAGACCTGCACAAGCAGGCGGAAGGCGAGGATCCCCGTGTCGCGAAAATTCTAATTCTCC
AATGGAAAGCGCTGATTTCTATGAAGCAGAACCCAGGCCACCAATGTCTTCCCATCTCCAAAGTCCCCCT
CATGCACCAAGTTCCGCAGCATTTGGGTTCCCTAGAGGAGCAGGACCAGCCCAACCCCCTGCTCCCCCGG
CTGCTCCCGAACCTCTCGGTGGAATTTGTGAACATGAAACCAGCATAGATATTTCTGCATATATAGATCC
AGCTGCTTTTAATGATGAATTTCTTGCGGATCTCTTTCAACATTCTGCGTCCAATGACTACACTCAGCAG
GCCACACAGTCTTACGGTGCATATCCAACACAACCAGGACAAGGGTACAGCCAACAAAGTTCTCAACCAT
ATGGCCAACAATCCTATAGCGGCTACTCACAATCAACAGATACCAGTGGGTACGGGCAAAGTAGTTGAGT
CTAGAGGGCCCTATTCTATAGTGTCACCTAAATGCTAGAGCTCGCTGATCAGCCTCGACTGTGCCTTCTA
GTTGCCAGCCATCTGTTGTTTGCCCCTCCCCCGTGCCTTCCTTGACCCTGGAAGGTGCCACTCCCACTGT
CCTTTCCTAATAAAATGAGGAAATTGCATCGCATTGTCTGAGTAGGTGTCATTCTATTCTGGGGGGTGGG
GTGGGGCAGGACAGCAAGGGGGAGGATTGGGAAGACAATAGCAGGCATGCTGGGGATGCGGTGGGCTCTA
TGGCTTCTGAGGCGGAAAGAACCAGCTGGGGCTCTAGGGGGTATCCCC
[124 nt withheld, positions 2009-2132]
C
[91 nt withheld, positions 2134-2224]
A
[49 nt withheld, positions 2226-2274]
CCTTTGACGTTGGAGTCCACGTTCTTT
[37 nt withheld, positions 2302-2338]
ACCCTATCTCGGTCTATTCTTTTGATTTATAAGGGATTTTGCCGATTTCGGCCTATTGGTTAAAAAATGA
GCTGATTTAACAAAAATTTAACGCGAATTAATTCTGTGGAATGTGTGTCAGTTAGGGTGTGGAAAGTCCC
CAGGCTCCCCAGCAGGCAGAAGTATGCAAAGCATGCATCTCAATTAGTCAGCAACCAGGTGTGGAAAGTC
CCCAGGCTCCCCAGCAGGCAGAAGTATGCAAAGCATGCATCTCAATTAGTCAGCAACCATAGTCCCGCCC
CTAACTCCGCCCATCCCGCCCCTAACTCCGCCCAGTTCCGCCCATTCTCCGCCCCATGGCTGACTAATTT
TTTTTATTTATGCAGAGGCCGAGGCCGCCTCTGCCTCTGAGCTATTCCAGAAGTAGTGAGGAGGCTTTTT
TGGAGGCCTAGGCTTTTGCAAAAAGCTCCCGGGAGCTTGTATATCCATTTTCGGATCTGATCAAGAGACA
GGATGAGGATCGTTTCGCATGATTGAACAAGATGGATTGCACGCAGGTTCTCCGGCCGCTTGGGTGGAGA
GGCTATTCGGCTATGACTGGGCACAACAGACAATCGGCTGCTCTGATGCCGCCGTGTTCCGGCTGTCAGC
GCAGGGGCGCCCGGTTCTTTTTGTCAAGACCGACCTGTCCGGTGCCCTGAATGAACTGCAGGACGAGGCA
GCGCGGCTATCGTGGCTGGCCACGACGGGCGTTCCTTGCGCAGCTGTGCTCGACGTTGTCACTGAAGCGG
GAAGGGACTGGCTGCTATTGGGCGAAGTGCCGGGGCAGGATCTCCTGTCATCTCACCTTGCTCCTGCCGA
GAAAGTATCCATCATGGCTGATGCAATGCGGCGGCTGCATACGCTTGATCCGGCTACCTGCCCATTCGAC
CACCAAGCGAAACATCGCATCGAGCGAGCACGTACTCGGATGGAAGCCGGTCTTGTCGATCAGGATGATC
TGGACGAAGAGCATCAGGGGCTCGCGCCAGCCGAACTGTTCGCCAGGCTCAAGGCGCGCATGCCCGACGG
CGAGGATCTCGTCGTGACCCATGGCGATGCCTGCTTGCCGAATATCATGGTGGAAAATGGCCGCTTTTCT
GGATTCATCGACTGTGGCCGGCTGGGTGTGGCGGACCGCTATCAGGACATAGCGTTGGCTACCCGTGATA
TTGCTGAAGAGCTTGGCGGCGAATGGGCTGACCGCTTCCTCGTGCTTTACGGTATCGCCGCTCCCGATTC
GCAGCGCATCGCCTTCTATCGCCTTCTTGACGAGTTCTTCTGAGCGGGACTCTGGGGTTCGAAATGACCG
ACCAAGCGACGCCCAACCTGCCATCACGAGATTTCGATTCCACCGCCGCCTTCTATGAAAGGTTGGGCTT
CGGAATCGTTTTCCGGGACGCCGGCTGGATGATCCTCCAGCGCGGGGATCTCATGCTGGAGTTCTTCGCC
CACCCCAACTTGTTTATTGCAGCTTATAATGGTTACAAATAAAGCAATAGCATCACAAATTTCACAAATA
AAGCATTTTTTTCACTGCATTCTAGTTGTGGTTTGTCCAAACTCATCAATGTATCTTATCATGTCTGTAT
ACCGTCGACCTCTAGCTAGAGCTTGGCGTAATCATGGTCATAGCTGTTTCCTGTGTGAAATTGTTATCCG
CTCACAATTCCACACAACATACGAGCCGGAAGCATAAAGTGTAAAGCCTGGGGTGCCTAATGAGTGAGCT
AACTCACATTAATTGCGTTGCGCTCACTGCCCGCTTTCCAGTCGGGAAACCTGTCGTGCCAGCTGCATTA
ATGAATCGGCCAACGCGCGGGGAGAGGCGGTTTGCGTATTGGGCGCTCTTCCGCTTCCTCGCTCACTGAC
TCGCTGCGCTCGGTCGTTCGGCTGCGGCGAGCGGTATCAGCTCACTCAAAGGCGGTAATACGGTTATCCA
CAGAATCAGGGGATAACGCAGGAAAGAACATGTGAGCAAAAGGCCAGCAAAAGGCCAGGAACCGTAAAAA
GGCCGCGTTGCTGGCGTTTTTCCATAGGCTCCGCCCCCCTGACGAGCATCACAAAAATCGACGCTCAAGT
CAGAGGTGGCGAAACCCGACAGGACTATAAAGATACCAGGCGTTTCCCCCTGGAAGCTCCCTCGTGCGCT
CTCCTGTTCCGACCCTGCCGCTTACCGGATACCTGTCCGCCTTTCTCCCTTCGGGAAGCGTGGCGCTTTC
TCATAGCTCACGCTGTAGGTATCTCAGTTCGGTGTAGGTCGTTCGCTCCAAGCTGGGCTGTGTGCACGAA
CCCCCCGTTCAGCCCGACCGCTGCGCCTTATCCGGTAACTATCGTCTTGAGTCCAACCCGGTAAGACACG
ACTTATCGCCACTGGCAGCAGCCACTGGTAACAGGATTAGCAGAGCGAGGTATGTAGGCGGTGCTACAGA
GTTCTTGAAGTGGTGGCCTAACTACGGCTACACTAGAAGAACAGTATTTGGTATCTGCGCTCTGCTGAAG
CCAGTTACCTTCGGAAAAAGAGTTGGTAGCTCTTGATCCGGCAAACAAACCACCGCTGGTAGCGGTGGTT
TTTTTGTTTGCAAGCAGCAGATTACGCGCAGAAAAAAAGGATCTCAAGAAGATCCTTTGATCTTTTCTAC
GGGGTCTGACGCTCAGTGGAACGAAAACTCACGTTAAGGGATTTTGGTCATGAGATTATCAAAAAGGATC
TTCACCTAGATCCTTTTAAATTAAAAATGAAGTTTTAAATCAATCTAAAGTATATATGAGTAAACTTGGT
CTGACAGTTACCAATGCTTAATCAGTGAGGCACCTATCTCAGCGATCTGTCTATTTCGTTCATCCATAGT
TGCCTGACTTCCCGTCGTGTAGATAACTACGATACGGGAGGGCTTACCATCTGGCCCCAGTGCTGCAATG
ATACCGCGAGACCCACGCTCACCGGCTCCAGATTTATCAGCAATAAACCAGCCAGCCGGAAGGGCCGAGC
GCAGAAGTGGTCCTGCAACTTTATCCGCCTCCATCCAGTCTATTAATTGTTGCCGGGAAGCTAGAGTAAG
TAGTTCGCCAGTTAATAGTTTGCGCAACGTTGTTGCCATTGCTACAGGCATCGTGGTGTCACGCTCGTCG
TTTGGTATGGCTTCATTCAGCTCCGGTTCCCAACGATCAAGGCGAGTTACATGATCCCCCATGTTGTGCA
AAAAAGCGGTTAGCTCCTTCGGTCCTCCGATCGTTGTCAGAAGTAAGTTGGCCGCAGTGTTATCACTCAT
GGTTATGGCAGCACTGCATAATTCTCTTACTGTCATGCCATCCGTAAGATGCTTTTCTGTGACTGGTGAG
TACTCAACCAAGTCATTCTGAGAATAGTGTATGCGGCGACCGAGTTGCTCTTGCCCGGCGTCAATACGGG
ATAATACCGCGCCACATAGCAGAACTTTAAAAGTGCTCATCATTGGAAAACGTTCTTCGGGGCGAAAACT
CTCAAGGATCTTACCGCTGTTGAGATCCAGTTCGATGTAACCCACTCGTGCACCCAACTGATCTTCAGCA
TCTTTTACTTTCACCAGCGTTTCTGGGTGAGCAAAAACAGGAAGGCAAAATGCCGCAAAAAAGGGAATAA
GGGCGACACGGAAATGTTGAATACTCATACTCTTCCTTTTTCAATATTATTGAAGCATTTATCAGGGTTA
TTGTCTCATGAGCGGATACATATTTGAATGTATTTAGAAAAATAAACAAATAGGGGTTCCGCGCACATTT
CCCCGAAAAGTGCCACCTGACGTCGACGGATCGGGAGATCTCCCGATCCCCTATGGTGCACTCTCAGTAC
AATCTGCTCTGATGCCGCATAGTTAAGCCAGTATCTGCTCCCTGCTTGTGTGTTGGAGGTCGCTGAGTAG
TGCGCGAGCAAAATTTAAGCTACAACAAGGCAAGGCTTGACCGACAATTGCATGAAGAATCTGCTTAGGG
TTAGGCGTTTTGCGCTGCTTCGCGATGTACGGGCCAGATATACGCGTT
